>Addgene plasmid #80341 | pBAD-smURFP-RBS-HO-1 | depositor full sequence | sequence record 153443 | Full plasmid sequence
AAGAAACCAATTGTCCATATTGCATCAGACATTGCCGTCACTGCGTCTTTTACTGGCTGTTCTCGCTAAC
CAAACCGGTAACCCCGCTTATTAAAAGCATTCTGTAACAAAGCGGGACCAAAGCCATGACAAAAACGCGT
AACAAAAGTGTCTATAATCACGGCAGAAAAGTCCACATTGATTATTTGCACGGCGTCACACTTTGCTATG
CCATAGCATTTTTATCCATAAGATTAGCCGATCCTACCTGACGCTTTTTATCGCAACTCTCTACTGTTTC
TCGATACCCGTTTTTTTGGGCTAGAAATAATTTTGTTTAACTTTAAGAAGGAGATATGGATCCATGAAAA
CTTCTGAACAACGTGTAAACATCGCAACTCTGCTGACTGAGAACAAAAAGAAAATCGTTGATAAGGCGTC
TCAGGATCTGTGGCGTCGTCATCCAGATCTCATTGCGCCGGGCGGCATCGCTTTTAGTCAACGCGATCGT
GCACTGTGCCTGCGTGACTACGGCTGGTTTCTGCACCTGATCACGTTCTGTCTGCTGGCTGGTGATAAAG
GTCCTATTGAATCCATCGGTCTAATTAGCATACGCGAAATGTACAACAGCCTGGGTGTGCCGGTTCCGGC
TATGATGGAATCTATCCGTTGTCTGAAAGAGGCCTCCCTGTCACTGCTGGACGAGGAAGACGCCAATGAG
ACTGCACCGTACTTTGACTATATCATCAAGGCTATGTCCGAATTCCATCATCACCATCACCATTGAAAGA
AGGAGATATACATACCCATGAGTGTCAACTTAGCTTCCCAGTTGCGGGAAGGGACGAAAAAATCCCACTC
CATGGCGGAGAACGTCGGCTTTGTCAAATGCTTCCTCAAGGGCGTTGTCGAGAAAAATTCCTACCGTAAG
CTGGTTGGCAATCTCTACTTTGTCTACAGTGCCATGGAAGAGGAAATGGCAAAATTTAAGGACCATCCCA
TCCTCAGCCACATTTACTTCCCCGAACTCAACCGCAAACAAAGCCTAGAGCAAGACCTGCAATTCTATTA
CGGCTCCAACTGGCGGCAAGAAGTGAAAATTTCTGCCGCTGGCCAAGCCTATGTGGACCGAGTCCGGCAA
GTGGCCGCTACGGCCCCTGAATTGTTGGTGGCCCATTCCTACACCCGTTACCTGGGGGATCTTTCCGGCG
GTCAAATTCTCAAGAAAATTGCCCAAAATGCCATGAATCTCCACGATGGTGGCACAGCTTTCTATGAATT
TGCCGACATTGATGACGAAAAGGCTTTTAAAAATACCTACCGTCAAGCTATGAATGATCTGCCCATTGAC
CAAGCCACCGCCGAACGGATTGTGGATGAAGCCAATGACGCCTTTGCCATGAACATGAAAATGTTCAACG
AACTTGAAGGCAACCTGATCAAGGCGATCGGCATTATGGTGTTCAACAGCCTCACCCGTCGCCGCAGTCA
AGGCAGCACCGAAGTTGGCCTCGCCACCTCCGAAGGCTAGGTTTAAACGGTCTCCAGCTTGGCTGTTTTG
GCGGATGAGAGAAGATTTTCAGCCTGATACAGATTAAATCAGAACGCAGAAGCGGTCTGATAAAACAGAA
TTTGCCTGGCGGCAGTAGCGCGGTGGTCCCACCTGACCCCATGCCGAACTCAGAAGTGAAACGCCGTAGC
GCCGATGGTAGTGTGGGGTCTCCCCATGCGAGAGTAGGGAACTGCCAGGCATCAAATAAAACGAAAGGCT
CAGTCGAAAGACTGGGCCTTTCGTTTTATCTGTTGTTTGTCGGTGAACGCTCTCCTGAGTAGGACAAATC
CGCCGGGAGCGGATTTGAACGTTGCGAAGCAACGGCCCGGAGGGTGGCGGGCAGGACGCCCGCCATAAAC
TGCCAGGCATCAAATTAAGCAGAAGGCCATCCTGACGGATGGCCTTTTTGCGTTTCTACAAACTCTTTTT
GTTTATTTTTCTAAATACATTCAAATATGTATCCGCTCATGAGACAATAACCCTGATAAATGCTTCAATA
ATATTGAAAAAGGAAGAGTATGAGTATTCAACATTTCCGTGTCGCCCTTATTCCCTTTTTTGCGGCATTT
TGCCTTCCTGTTTTTGCTCACCCAGAAACGCTGGTGAAAGTAAAAGATGCTGAAGATCAGTTGGGTGCAC
GAGTGGGTTACATCGAACTGGATCTCAACAGCGGTAAGATCCTTGAGAGTTTTCGCCCCGAAGAACGTTT
TCCAATGATGAGCACTTTTAAAGTTCTGCTATGTGGCGCGGTATTATCCCGTGTTGACGCCGGGCAAGAG
CAACTCGGTCGCCGCATACACTATTCTCAGAATGACTTGGTTGAGTACTCACCAGTCACAGAAAAGCATC
TTACGGATGGCATGACAGTAAGAGAATTATGCAGTGCTGCCATAACCATGAGTGATAACACTGCGGCCAA
CTTACTTCTGACAACGATCGGAGGACCGAAGGAGCTAACCGCTTTTTTGCACAACATGGGGGATCATGTA
ACTCGCCTTGATCGTTGGGAACCGGAGCTGAATGAAGCCATACCAAACGACGAGCGTGACACCACGATGC
CTGTAGCAATGGCAACAACGTTGCGCAAACTATTAACTGGCGAACTACTTACTCTAGCTTCCCGGCAACA
ATTAATAGACTGGATGGAGGCGGATAAAGTTGCAGGACCACTTCTGCGCTCGGCCCTTCCGGCTGGCTGG
TTTATTGCTGATAAATCTGGAGCCGGTGAGCGTGGGTCTCGCGGTATCATTGCAGCACTGGGGCCAGATG
GTAAGCCCTCCCGTATCGTAGTTATCTACACGACGGGGAGTCAGGCAACTATGGATGAACGAAATAGACA
GATCGCTGAGATAGGTGCCTCACTGATTAAGCATTGGTAACTGTCAGACCAAGTTTACTCATATATACTT
TAGATTGATTTAAAACTTCATTTTTAATTTAAAAGGATCTAGGTGAAGATCCTTTTTGATAATCTCATGA
CCAAAATCCCTTAACGTGAGTTTTCGTTCCACTGAGCGTCAGACCCCGTAGAAAAGATCAAAGGATCTTC
TTGAGATCCTTTTTTTCTGCGCGTAATCTGCTGCTTGCAAACAAAAAAACCACCGCTACCAGCGGTGGTT
TGTTTGCCGGATCAAGAGCTACCAACTCTTTTTCCGAAGGTAACTGGCTTCAGCAGAGCGCAGATACCAA
ATACTGTCCTTCTAGTGTAGCCGTAGTTAGGCCACCACTTCAAGAACTCTGTAGCACCGCCTACATACCT
CGCTCTGCTAATCCTGTTACCAGTGGCTGCTGCCAGTGGCGATAAGTCGTGTCTTACCGGGTTGGACTCA
AGACGATAGTTACCGGATAAGGCGCAGCGGTCGGGCTGAACGGGGGGTTCGTGCACACAGCCCAGCTTGG
AGCGAACGACCTACACCGAACTGAGATACCTACAGCGTGAGCTATGAGAAAGCGCCACGCTTCCCGAAGG
GAGAAAGGCGGACAGGTATCCGGTAAGCGGCAGGGTCGGAACAGGAGAGCGCACGAGGGAGCTTCCAGGG
GGAAACGCCTGGTATCTTTATAGTCCTGTCGGGTTTCGCCACCTCTGACTTGAGCGTCGATTTTTGTGAT
GCTCGTCAGGGGGGCGGAGCCTATGGAAAAACGCCAGCAACGCGGCCTTTTTACGGTTCCTGGCCTTTTG
CTGGCCTTTTGCTCACATGTTCTTTCCTGCGTTATCCCCTGATTCTGTGGATAACCGTATTACCGCCTTT
GAGTGAGCTGATACCGCTCGCCGCAGCCGAACGACCGAGCGCAGCGAGTCAGTGAGCGAGGAAGCGGTAG
AGCGCCTGATGCGGTATTTTCTCCTTACGCATCTGTGCGGTATTTCACACCGTATATGGTGCACTCTCAG
TACAATCTGCTCTGATGCCGCATAGTTAAGCCAGTATACACTCCGCTATCGCTACGTGACTGGGTCATGG
CTGCGCCCCGACACCCGCCAACACCCGCTGACGCGCCCTGACGGGCTTGTCTGCTCCCGGCATCCGCTTA
CAGACAAGCTGTGACCGTCTCCGGGAGCTGCATGTGTCAGAGGTTTTCACCGTCATCACCGAAACGCGCG
AGGCAGCAGATCAATTCGCGCGCGAAGGCGAAGCGGCATGCATAATGTGCCTGTCAAATGGACGAAGCAG
GGATTCTGCAAACCCTATGCTACTCCGTCAAGCCGTCAATTGTCTGATTCGTTACCAATTATGACAACTT
GACGGCTACATCATTCACTTTTTCTTCACAACCGGCACGGAACTCGCTCGGGCTGGCCCCGGTGCATTTT
TTAAATACCCGCGAGAAATAGAGTTGATCGTCAAAACCAACATTGCGACCGACGGTGGCGATAGGCATCC
GGGTGGTGCTCAAAAGCAGCTTCGCCTGGCTGATACGTTGGTCCTCGCGCCAGCTTAAGACGCTAATCCC
TAACTGCTGGCGGAAAAGATGTGACAGACGCGACGGCGACAAGCAAACATGCTGTGCGACGCTGGCGATA
TCAAAATTGCTGTCTGCCAGGTGATCGCTGATGTACTGACAAGCCTCGCGTACCCGATTATCCATCGGTG
GATGGAGCGACTCGTTAATCGCTTCCATGCGCCGCAGTAACAATTGCTCAAGCAGATTTATCGCCAGCAG
CTCCGAATAGCGCCCTTCCCCTTGCCCGGCGTTAATGATTTGCCCAAACAGGTCGCTGAAATGCGGCTGG
TGCGCTTCATCCGGGCGAAAGAACCCCGTATTGGCAAATATTGACGGCCAGTTAAGCCATTCATGCCAGT
AGGCGCGCGGACGAAAGTAAACCCACTGGTGATACCATTCGCGAGCCTCCGGATGACGACCGTAGTGATG
AATCTCTCCTGGCGGGAACAGCAAAATATCACCCGGTCGGCAAACAAATTCTCGTCCCTGATTTTTCACC
ACCCCCTGACCGCGAATGGTGAGATTGAGAATATAACCTTTCATTCCCAGCGGTCGGTCGATAAAAAAAT
CGAGATAACCGTTGGCCTCAATCGGCGTTAAACCCGCCACCAGATGGGCATTAAACGAGTATCCCGGCAG
CAGGGGATCATTTTGCGCTTCAGCCATACTTTTCATACTCCCGCCATTCAGAG
Features (pLannotate 1.2.2; 13 found; start..end, strand, type, name):
      1..282     +  promoter       araBAD promoter: araBAD; promoter of the L-arabinose operon of E. coli; the araC regulatory gene is transcribed in the opposite direction (Guzman et al., 1995)
    312..334     +  RBS            RBS: efficient ribosome binding site from bacteriophage T7 gene 10 (Olins and Rangwala, 1989)
    347..739     +  CDS            smURFP: smURFP is a basic (constitutively fluorescent) near ir fluorescent protein published in 2016, derived from Trichodesmium erythraeum IMS101. It is reported to be a rapidly-maturing dimer with very low acid sensitivity. It requires the cofactor biliverdin for fluorescence.
    788..1507    +  CDS            pbsA1: HO1_SYNY3 - Experimental evidence at protein level: Swiss-Prot protein existence level 1. Catalyzes the opening of the heme ring with the release of iron. Key enzyme in the synthesis of the chromophoric part of the photosynthetic antennae. From Synechocystis sp. (strain PCC 6803 / Kazusa).
   1614..1729    +  ncRNA          5S rRNA: Accession: RF00001 - 5S ribosomal RNA
   1733..1819    +  terminator     rrnB T1 terminator: Escherichia coli rrnB; transcription terminator T1 from the E. coli rrnB gene
   1911..1938    +  terminator     rrnB T2 terminator: transcription terminator T2 from the E. coli rrnB gene
   1958..2049    +  promoter       AmpR promoter: bla
   2050..2910    +  CDS            AmpR: β-lactamase; bla; confers resistance to ampicillin, carbenicillin, and related antibiotics
   3081..3669    +  rep_origin     ori: high-copy-number ColE1/pMB1/pBR322/pUC origin of replication
   3855..3995    -  misc_feature   bom: basis of mobility region from pBR322
   4097..4137    -  CDS            rop (fragment): Rop protein, which maintains plasmids at low copy number; rop
   4259..5137    -  CDS            araC: L-arabinose regulatory protein; araC
