[The description below was written by a language model from this plasmid's Addgene catalogue record and pLannotate feature annotations shown in this document.]
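Description:
pBAD-smURFP-RBS-HO-1 is a 5.2 kb bacterial expression plasmid built on the commercial pBAD backbone, designed for arabinose-inducible co-expression of a far-red fluorescent protein and the enzyme that supplies its chromophore. It is maintained in E. coli through a high-copy ColE1/pMB1-type origin and selected with ampicillin via the bla (β-lactamase) gene under its own promoter. The backbone also carries the pBR322 bom region and a short remnant of rop. The araC regulator is encoded in the opposite orientation to the araBAD promoter, so transcription of the payload stays low until L-arabinose is supplied.

The payload is a bicistronic operon. Downstream of the araBAD promoter and a phage T7 gene 10 ribosome binding site lies smURFP (small Ultra-Red Fluorescent Protein), a synthetic, evolved protein derived from a Trichodesmium erythraeum phycobiliprotein. It was cloned between BamHI and EcoRI sites and is recorded as carrying a C-terminal 6×His tag contributed by the backbone, although the tag is not separately annotated in the feature table. According to the catalogue entry, a second ribosome binding site added to the backbone then allows independent translation of Synechocystis heme oxygenase-1 (HO-1, pbsA1) from the same transcript. Transcription ends at the rrnB T1 and T2 terminators.

smURFP fluoresces only when bound to biliverdin, and HO-1 opens the heme ring to generate that cofactor. Co-expressing the two therefore lets the bacteria produce chromophore-loaded fluorescent protein without added biliverdin. The construct is suited to producing fluorescent smURFP in E. coli, with the His tag offering a route to affinity purification.
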