Addgene plasmid #80341: pBAD-smURFP-RBS-HO-1
Purpose: Expresses smURFP and Heme Oxygenase-1 in bacterial cells.
Depositing lab: Erik Rodriguez & Roger Tsien. Depositing organization: University of California, San Diego (UCSD). Publication: A far-red fluorescent protein evolved from a cyanobacterial phycobiliprotein. Rodriguez EA, Tran GN, Gross LA, Crisp JL, Shu X, Lin JY, Tsien RY. Nat Methods. 2016 Aug 1. doi: 10.1038/nmeth.3935. PubMed 27479328.
Backbone
  Vector backbone: pBAD
  Backbone manufacturer: Life Technlogies
  Backbone size w/o insert (bp): 3996
  Total vector size (bp): 5163
  Modifications to backbone: Contains Ribosomal Binding Site for expression of both smURFP and HO-1.
  Vector type: Bacterial Expression
Growth in bacteria
  Bacterial resistance: Ampicillin, 100 μg/mL
  Growth temperature: 37°C
  Growth strain: DH5alpha
  Growth instructions: For smURFP and HO-1 expression, arabinose is required.
  Copy number: High Copy
Gene/Insert 1
  Gene/Insert name: smURFP (alt name: small Ultra-Red Fluorescent Protein)
  Species: Synthetic
  Insert size (bp): 423
  GenBank ID: KX449134
  Promoter: pBAD
  Tag / fusion protein: 6 Histidine Tag (C terminal on backbone)
  Cloning method: Restriction Enzyme; 5′ cloning site BamHI (not destroyed); 3′ cloning site EcoRI (not destroyed)
  Sequencing primers: 5′ ATGCCATAGCATTTTTATCC; 3′ Unnecessary
Gene/Insert 2
  Gene/Insert name: HO-1 (alt name: Heme Oxygenase-1)
  Species: Synechocystis
  Insert size (bp): 723
  Promoter: pBAD
  Cloning method: Unknown
  Sequencing primers: 5′ GGCTATGTCCGAATTCCATCATC; 3′ GATTTAATCTGTATCAGG
Resource information
  A portion of this plasmid was derived from a plasmid made by: All constructs with HO-1 was initially obtained from Professor J. Clark Lagarias (University of California, Davis).
Terms and licenses: Academic/Nonprofit Terms; Industry Terms: Not Available to Industry
How to cite: pBAD-smURFP-RBS-HO-1 was a gift from Erik Rodriguez & Roger Tsien (Addgene plasmid # 80341 ; http://n2t.net/addgene:80341 ; RRID:Addgene_80341)
