>Addgene plasmid #80341 | pBAD-smURFP-RBS-HO-1 | depositor partial sequence | sequence record 151170 | smURFP (Bacterial Codons) + 6 His Tag + Stop Codon
ATGAAAACTTCTGAACAACGTGTAAACATCGCAACTCTGCTGACTGAGAACAAAAAGAAAATCGTTGATA
AGGCGTCTCAGGATCTGTGGCGTCGTCATCCAGATCTCATTGCGCCGGGCGGCATCGCTTTTAGTCAACG
CGATCGTGCACTGTGCCTGCGTGACTACGGCTGGTTTCTGCACCTGATCACGTTCTGTCTGCTGGCTGGT
GATAAAGGTCCTATTGAATCCATCGGTCTAATTAGCATACGCGAAATGTACAACAGCCTGGGTGTGCCGG
TTCCGGCTATGATGGAATCTATCCGTTGTCTGAAAGAGGCCTCCCTGTCACTGCTGGACGAGGAAGACGC
CAATGAGACTGCACCGTACTTTGACTATATCATCAAGGCTATGTCCGAATTCCATCATCACCATCACCAT
TGA
