>Addgene plasmid #80341 | pBAD-smURFP-RBS-HO-1 | depositor partial sequence | sequence record 151171 | Heme Oxygenase - 1
ATGAGTGTCAACTTAGCTTCCCAGTTGCGGGAAGGGACGAAAAAATCCCACTCCATGGCGGAGAACGTCG
GCTTTGTCAAATGCTTCCTCAAGGGCGTTGTCGAGAAAAATTCCTACCGTAAGCTGGTTGGCAATCTCTA
CTTTGTCTACAGTGCCATGGAAGAGGAAATGGCAAAATTTAAGGACCATCCCATCCTCAGCCACATTTAC
TTCCCCGAACTCAACCGCAAACAAAGCCTAGAGCAAGACCTGCAATTCTATTACGGCTCCAACTGGCGGC
AAGAAGTGAAAATTTCTGCCGCTGGCCAAGCCTATGTGGACCGAGTCCGGCAAGTGGCCGCTACGGCCCC
TGAATTGTTGGTGGCCCATTCCTACACCCGTTACCTGGGGGATCTTTCCGGCGGTCAAATTCTCAAGAAA
ATTGCCCAAAATGCCATGAATCTCCACGATGGTGGCACAGCTTTCTATGAATTTGCCGACATTGATGACG
AAAAGGCTTTTAAAAATACCTACCGTCAAGCTATGAATGATCTGCCCATTGACCAAGCCACCGCCGAACG
GATTGTGGATGAAGCCAATGACGCCTTTGCCATGAACATGAAAATGTTCAACGAACTTGAAGGCAACCTG
ATCAAGGCGATCGGCATTATGGTGTTCAACAGCCTCACCCGTCGCCGCAGTCAAGGCAGCACCGAAGTTG
GCCTCGCCACCTCCGAAGGCTAG
