>Addgene plasmid #80341 | pBAD-smURFP-RBS-HO-1 | addgene partial sequence | sequence record 153435 | pBAD-F 5'-ATGCCATAGCATTTTTATCC-3'
GACGCTTTTTATCGCAACTCTCTACTGTTTCTCGATACCCGTTTTTTTGGGCTAGAAATAATTTTGTTTA
ACTTTAAGAAGGAGATATGGATCCATGAAAACTTCTGAACAACGTGTAAACATCGCAACTCTGCTGACTG
AGAACAAAAAGAAAATCGTTGATAAGGCGTCTCAGGATCTGTGGCGTCGTCATCCAGATCTCATTGCGCC
GGGCGGCATCGCTTTTAGTCAACGCGATCGTGCACTGTGCCTGCGTGACTACGGCTGGTTTCTGCACCTG
ATCACGTTCTGTCTGCTGGCTGGTGATAAAGGTCCTATTGAATCCATCGGTCTAATTAGCATACGCGAAA
TGTACAACAGCCTGGGTGTGCCGGTTCCGGCTATGATGGAATCTATCCGTTGTCTGAAAGAGGCCTCCCT
GTCACTGCTGGACGAGGAAGACGCCAATGAGACTGCACCGTACTTTGACTATATCATCAAGGCTATGTCC
GAATTCCATCATCACCATCACCATTGAAAGAAGGAGATATACATACCCATGAGTGTCAACTTAGCTTCCC
AGTTGCGGGAAGGGACGAAAAAATCCCACTCCATGGCGGAGAACGTCGGCTTTGTCAAATGCTTCCTCAA
GGGCGTTGTCGAGAAAAATTCCTACCGTAAGCTGGTTGGCAATCTCTACTTTGTCTACAGTGCCATGGAA
GAGGAAATGGCAAAATTTAAGGACCATCCCATCCTCAGCCACATTTACTTCCCCGAACTCAACCGCAAAC
AAAGCCTAGAGCAAGACCTGCAATTCTATTACGGCTCCAACTGGCGGCAAGAAGTGAAAATTTCTGCCGC
TGGCCAAGCCTATGTGGACCGAGTCCGGCAAGTGGCCGCTACGGCCCCTC
