>Addgene plasmid #80341 | pBAD-smURFP-RBS-HO-1 | addgene partial sequence | sequence record 153436 | pBAD-R 5'-GATTTAATCTGTATCAGG-3'
GCCAAGCTGGAGACCGTTTAAACCTAGCCTTCGGAGGTGGCGAGGCCAACTTCGGTGCTGCCTTGACTGC
GGCGACGGGTGAGGCTGTTGAACACCATAATGCCGATCGCCTTGATCAGGTTGCCTTCAAGTTCGTTGAA
CATTTTCATGTTCATGGCAAAGGCGTCATTGGCTTCATCCACAATCCGTTCGGCGGTGGCTTGGTCAATG
GGCAGATCATTCATAGCTTGACGGTAGGTATTTTTAAAAGCCTTTTCGTCATCAATGTCGGCAAATTCAT
AGAAAGCTGTGCCACCATCGTGGAGATTCATGGCATTTTGGGCAATTTTCTTGAGAATTTGACCGCCGGA
AAGATCCCCCAGGTAACGGGTGTAGGAATGGGCCACCAACAATTCAGGGGCCGTAGCGGCCACTTGCCGG
ACTCGGTCCACATAGGCTTGGCCAGCGGCAGAAATTTTCACTTCTTGCCGCCAGTTGGAGCCGTAATAGA
ATTGCAGGTCTTGCTCTAGGCTTTGTTTGCGGTTGAGTTCGGGGAAGTAAATGTGGCTGAGGATGGGATG
GTCCTTAAATTTTGCCATTTCCTCTTCCATGGCACTGTAGACAAAGTAGAGATTGCCAACCAGCTTACGG
TAGGAATTTTTCTCGACAACGCCCTTGAGGAAGCATTTGACAAAGCCGACGTTCTCCGCCATGGAGTGGG
ATTTTTTCGTCCCTTCCCGCAACTGGGAAGCTAAGTTGACACTCATGGGTATGTATATCTCCTTCTTTCA
ATGGTGATGGTGATGATGGAATTCGGACATAGCCTTGATGATATAGTCAAAGTACGGTGCAGTCTCATTG
GCGTCTTCCTCGTCCAGCAGTGACAGGGAGGCCTCTTTCAGACAACGGATAGATTCCATCATAGCCGGAA
CCGGCACACCCAGGCTGTTGTACATTTCGCGTATGCTAATTAGACCGATGGATTCAATAGGACC
